>Addgene plasmid #215812 | pcDNA3.1-SARS-CoV-2-S (Wuhan) | addgene full sequence | sequence record 426318 | Addgene NGS Result
TATATGAGTAAACTTGGTCTGACAGTTACCAATGCTTAATCAGTGAGGCACCTATCTCAGCGATCTGTCT
ATTTCGTTCATCCATAGTTGCCTGACTCCCCGTCGTGTAGATAACTACGATACGGGAGGGCTTACCATCT
GGCCCCAGTGCTGCAATGATACCGCGAGACCCACGCTCACCGGCTCCAGATTTATCAGCAATAAACCAGC
CAGCCGGAAGGGCCGAGCGCAGAAGTGGTCCTGCAACTTTATCCGCCTCCATCCAGTCTATTAATTGTTG
CCGGGAAGCTAGAGTAAGTAGTTCGCCAGTTAATAGTTTGCGCAACGTTGTTGCCATTGCTACAGGCATC
GTGGTGTCACGCTCGTCGTTTGGTATGGCTTCATTCAGCTCCGGTTCCCAACGATCAAGGCGAGTTACAT
GATCCCCCATGTTGTGCAAAAAAGCGGTTAGCTCCTTCGGTCCTCCGATCGTTGTCAGAAGTAAGTTGGC
CGCAGTGTTATCACTCATGGTTATGGCAGCACTGCATAATTCTCTTACTGTCATGCCATCCGTAAGATGC
TTTTCTGTGACTGGTGAGTACTCAACCAAGTCATTCTGAGAATAGTGTATGCGGCGACCGAGTTGCTCTT
GCCCGGCGTCAATACGGGATAATACCGCGCCACATAGCAGAACTTTAAAAGTGCTCATCATTGGAAAACG
TTCTTCGGGGCGAAAACTCTCAAGGATCTTACCGCTGTTGAGATCCAGTTCGATGTAACCCACTCGTGCA
CCCAACTGATCTTCAGCATCTTTTACTTTCACCAGCGTTTCTGGGTGAGCAAAAACAGGAAGGCAAAATG
CCGCAAAAAAGGGAATAAGGGCGACACGGAAATGTTGAATACTCATACTCTTCCTTTTTCAATATTATTG
AAGCATTTATCAGGGTTATTGTCTCATGAGCGGATACATATTTGAATGTATTTAGAAAAATAAACAAATA
GGGGTTCCGCGCACATTTCCCCGAAAAGTGCCACCTGACGTCGACGGATCGGGAGATCTCCCGATCCCCT
ATGGTGCACTCTCAGTACAATCTGCTCTGATGCCGCATAGTTAAGCCAGTATCTGCTCCCTGCTTGTGTG
TTGGAGGTCGCTGAGTAGTGCGCGAGCAAAATTTAAGCTACAACAAGGCAAGGCTTGACCGACAATTGCA
TGAAGAATCTGCTTAGGGTTAGGCGTTTTGCGCTGCTTCGCGATGTACGGGCCAGATATACGCGTTGACA
TTGATTATTGACTAGTTATTAATAGTAATCAATTACGGGGTCATTAGTTCATAGCCCATATATGGAGTTC
CGCGTTACATAACTTACGGTAAATGGCCCGCCTGGCTGACCGCCCAACGACCCCCGCCCATTGACGTCAA
TAATGACGTATGTTCCCATAGTAACGCCAATAGGGACTTTCCATTGACGTCAATGGGTGGAGTATTTACG
GTAAACTGCCCACTTGGCAGTACATCAAGTGTATCATATGCCAAGTACGCCCCCTATTGACGTCAATGAC
GGTAAATGGCCCGCCTGGCATTATGCCCAGTACATGACCTTATGGGACTTTCCTACTTGGCAGTACATCT
ACGTATTAGTCATCGCTATTACCATGGTGATGCGGTTTTGGCAGTACATCAATGGGCGTGGATAGCGGTT
TGACTCACGGGGATTTCCAAGTCTCCACCCCATTGACGTCAATGGGAGTTTGTTTTGGCACCAAAATCAA
CGGGACTTTCCAAAATGTCGTAACAACTCCGCCCCATTGACGCAAATGGGCGGTAGGCGTGTACGGTGGG
AGGTCTATATAAGCAGAGCTCTCTGGCTAACTAGAGAACCCACTGCTTACTGGCTTATCGAAATTAATAC
GACTCACTATAGGGAGACCCAAGCTGGCTAGTTAAGCTTGGTACCGAGCTCGGATCCACTAGTCCAGTGT
GGTGGAATTCGAGCTCGGTACCTCGCGAATGCATCTAGATGCCACCATGTTCGTCTTCCTGGTCCTGCTG
CCTCTGGTCTCCTCACAGTGCGTCAATCTGACAACTCGGACTCAGCTGCCACCTGCTTATACTAATAGCT
TCACCAGAGGCGTGTACTATCCTGACAAGGTGTTTAGAAGCTCCGTGCTGCACTCTACACAGGATCTGTT
TCTGCCATTCTTTAGCAACGTGACCTGGTTCCACGCCATCCACGTGAGCGGCACCAATGGCACAAAGCGG
TTCGACAATCCCGTGCTGCCTTTTAACGATGGCGTGTACTTCGCCTCTACCGAGAAGAGCAACATCATCA
GAGGCTGGATCTTTGGCACCACACTGGACTCCAAGACACAGTCTCTGCTGATCGTGAACAATGCCACCAA
CGTGGTCATCAAGGTGTGCGAGTTCCAGTTTTGTAATGATCCCTTCCTGGGCGTGTACTATCACAAGAAC
AATAAGAGCTGGATGGAGTCCGAGTTTAGAGTGTATTCTAGCGCCAACAACTGCACATTTGAGTACGTGA
GCCAGCCTTTCCTGATGGACCTGGAGGGCAAGCAGGGCAATTTCAAGAACCTGAGGGAGTTCGTGTTTAA
GAATATCGACGGCTACTTCAAAATCTACTCTAAGCACACCCCCATCAACCTGGTGCGCGACCTGCCTCAG
GGCTTCAGCGCCCTGGAGCCCCTGGTGGATCTGCCTATCGGCATCAACATCACCCGGTTTCAGACACTGC
TGGCCCTGCACAGAAGCTACCTGACACCCGGCGACTCCTCTAGCGGATGGACCGCCGGCGCTGCCGCCTA
CTATGTGGGCTACCTCCAGCCCCGGACCTTCCTGCTGAAGTACAACGAGAATGGCACCATCACAGACGCA
GTGGATTGCGCCCTGGACCCCCTGAGCGAGACAAAGTGTACACTGAAGTCCTTTACCGTGGAGAAGGGCA
TCTATCAGACATCCAATTTCAGGGTGCAGCCAACCGAGTCTATCGTGCGCTTTCCTAATATCACAAACCT
GTGCCCATTTGGCGAGGTGTTCAACGCAACCCGCTTCGCCAGCGTGTACGCCTGGAATAGGAAGCGGATC
AGCAACTGCGTGGCCGACTATAGCGTGCTGTACAACTCCGCCTCTTTCAGCACCTTTAAGTGCTATGGCG
TGTCCCCCACAAAGCTGAATGACCTGTGCTTTACCAACGTCTACGCCGATTCTTTCGTGATCAGGGGCGA
CGAGGTGCGCCAGATCGCCCCCGGCCAGACAGGCAAGATCGCAGACTACAATTATAAGCTGCCAGACGAT
TTCACCGGCTGCGTGATCGCCTGGAACAGCAACAATCTGGATTCCAAAGTGGGCGGCAACTACAATTATC
TGTACCGGCTGTTTAGAAAGAGCAATCTGAAGCCCTTCGAGAGGGACATCTCTACAGAAATCTACCAGGC
CGGCAGCACCCCTTGCAATGGCGTGGAGGGCTTTAACTGTTATTTCCCACTCCAGTCCTACGGCTTCCAG
CCCACAAACGGCGTGGGCTATCAGCCTTACCGCGTGGTGGTGCTGAGCTTTGAGCTGCTGCACGCCCCAG
CAACAGTGTGCGGCCCCAAGAAGTCCACCAATCTGGTGAAGAACAAGTGCGTGAACTTCAACTTCAACGG
CCTGACCGGCACAGGCGTGCTGACCGAGTCCAACAAGAAGTTCCTGCCATTTCAGCAGTTCGGCAGGGAC
ATCGCAGATACCACAGACGCCGTGCGCGACCCACAGACCCTGGAGATCCTGGACATCACACCCTGCTCTT
TCGGCGGCGTGAGCGTGATCACACCCGGCACCAATACAAGCAACCAGGTGGCCGTGCTGTATCAGGACGT
GAATTGTACCGAGGTGCCCGTGGCTATCCACGCCGATCAGCTGACCCCAACATGGCGGGTGTACAGCACC
GGCTCCAACGTCTTCCAGACAAGAGCCGGATGCCTGATCGGAGCAGAGCACGTGAACAATTCCTATGAGT
GCGACATCCCAATCGGCGCCGGCATCTGTGCCTCTTACCAGACCCAGACAAACTCTCCCAGAAGAGCCCG
GAGCGTGGCCTCCCAGTCTATCATCGCCTATACCATGTCCCTGGGCGCCGAGAACAGCGTGGCCTACTCT
AACAATAGCATCGCCATCCCAACCAACTTCACAATCTCTGTGACCACAGAGATCCTGCCCGTGTCCATGA
CCAAGACATCTGTGGACTGCACAATGTATATCTGTGGCGATTCTACCGAGTGCAGCAACCTGCTGCTCCA
GTACGGCAGCTTTTGTACCCAGCTGAATAGAGCCCTGACAGGCATCGCCGTGGAGCAGGATAAGAACACA
CAGGAGGTGTTCGCCCAGGTGAAGCAAATCTACAAGACCCCCCCTATCAAGGACTTTGGCGGCTTCAATT
TTTCCCAGATCCTGCCTGATCCATCCAAGCCTTCTAAGCGGAGCTTTATCGAGGACCTGCTGTTCAACAA
GGTGACCCTGGCCGATGCCGGCTTCATCAAGCAGTATGGCGATTGCCTGGGCGACATCGCAGCCAGGGAC
CTGATCTGCGCCCAGAAGTTTAATGGCCTGACCGTGCTGCCACCCCTGCTGACAGATGAGATGATCGCAC
AGTACACAAGCGCCCTGCTGGCCGGCACCATCACATCCGGATGGACCTTCGGCGCAGGAGCCGCCCTCCA
GATCCCCTTTGCCATGCAGATGGCCTATAGGTTCAACGGCATCGGCGTGACCCAGAATGTGCTGTACGAG
AACCAGAAGCTGATCGCCAATCAGTTTAACTCCGCCATCGGCAAGATCCAGGACAGCCTGTCCTCTACAG
CCAGCGCCCTGGGCAAGCTCCAGGATGTGGTGAATCAGAACGCCCAGGCCCTGAATACCCTGGTGAAGCA
GCTGAGCAGCAACTTCGGCGCCATCTCTAGCGTGCTGAATGACATCCTGAGCCGGCTGGACAAGGTGGAG
GCAGAGGTGCAGATCGACCGGCTGATCACCGGCCGGCTCCAGAGCCTCCAGACCTATGTGACACAGCAGC
TGATCAGGGCCGCCGAGATCAGGGCCAGCGCCAATCTGGCAGCAACCAAGATGTCCGAGTGCGTGCTGGG
CCAGTCTAAGAGAGTGGACTTTTGTGGCAAGGGCTATCACCTGATGTCCTTCCCTCAGTCTGCCCCACAC
GGCGTGGTGTTTCTGCACGTGACCTACGTGCCCGCCCAGGAGAAGAACTTCACCACAGCCCCTGCCATCT
GCCACGATGGCAAGGCCCACTTTCCAAGGGAGGGCGTGTTCGTGTCCAACGGCACCCACTGGTTTGTGAC
ACAGCGCAATTTCTACGAGCCCCAGATCATCACCACAGACAACACCTTCGTGAGCGGCAACTGTGACGTG
GTCATCGGCATCGTGAACAATACCGTGTATGATCCACTCCAGCCCGAGCTGGACAGCTTTAAGGAGGAGC
TGGATAAGTATTTCAAGAATCACACCTCCCCTGACGTGGATCTGGGCGACATCAGCGGCATCAATGCCTC
CGTGGTGAACATCCAGAAGGAGATCGACCGCCTGAACGAGGTGGCTAAGAATCTGAACGAGAGCCTGATC
GACCTCCAGGAGCTGGGCAAGTATGAGCAGTACATCAAGTGGCCCTGGTACATCTGGCTGGGCTTCATCG
CCGGCCTGATCGCCATCGTGATGGTGACCATCATGCTGTGCTGTATGACATCCTGCTGTTCTTGCCTGAA
GGGCTGCTGTAGCTGTGGCTCCTGCTGTAAGTTTGACGAGGATGACTCTGAACCTGTGCTGAAGGGCGTG
AAGCTGCATTACACCTAAATCGGATCCCGGGCCCTTCGAACAAAAACTCATCTCAGAAGAGGATCTGAAT
ATGCATACCGGTCATCATCACCATCACCATTGAGTTTAAACCCGCTGATCAGCCTCGACTGTGCCTTCTA
GTTGCCAGCCATCTGTTGTTTGCCCCTCCCCCGTGCCTTCCTTGACCCTGGAAGGTGCCACTCCCACTGT
CCTTTCCTAATAAAATGAGGAAATTGCATCGCATTGTCTGAGTAGGTGTCATTCTATTCTGGGGGGTGGG
GTGGGGCAGGACAGCAAGGGGGAGGATTGGGAAGACAATAGCAGGCATGCTGGGGATGCGGTGGGCTCTA
TGGCTTCTGAGGCGGAAAGAACCAGCTGGGGCTCTAGGGGGTATCCCC
[124 nt withheld, positions 6209-6332]
C
[91 nt withheld, positions 6334-6424]
A
[49 nt withheld, positions 6426-6474]
CCTTTGACGTTGGAGTCCACGTTCTTT
[37 nt withheld, positions 6502-6538]
ACCCTATCTCGGTCTATTCTTTTGATTTATAAGGGATTTTGCCGATTTCGGCCTATTGGTTAAAAAATGA
GCTGATTTAACAAAAATTTAACGCGAATTAATTCTGTGGAATGTGTGTCAGTTAGGGTGTGGAAAGTCCC
CAGGCTCCCCAGCAGGCAGAAGTATGCAAAGCATGCATCTCAATTAGTCAGCAACCAGGTGTGGAAAGTC
CCCAGGCTCCCCAGCAGGCAGAAGTATGCAAAGCATGCATCTCAATTAGTCAGCAACCATAGTCCCGCCC
CTAACTCCGCCCATCCCGCCCCTAACTCCGCCCAGTTCCGCCCATTCTCCGCCCCATGGCTGACTAATTT
TTTTTATTTATGCAGAGGCCGAGGCCGCCTCTGCCTCTGAGCTATTCCAGAAGTAGTGAGGAGGCTTTTT
TGGAGGCCTAGGCTTTTGCAAAAAGCTCCCGGGAGCTTGTATATCCATTTTCGGATCTGATCAAGAGACA
GGATGAGGATCGTTTCGCATGATTGAACAAGATGGATTGCACGCAGGTTCTCCGGCCGCTTGGGTGGAGA
GGCTATTCGGCTATGACTGGGCACAACAGACAATCGGCTGCTCTGATGCCGCCGTGTTCCGGCTGTCAGC
GCAGGGGCGCCCGGTTCTTTTTGTCAAGACCGACCTGTCCGGTGCCCTGAATGAACTGCAGGACGAGGCA
GCGCGGCTATCGTGGCTGGCCACGACGGGCGTTCCTTGCGCAGCTGTGCTCGACGTTGTCACTGAAGCGG
GAAGGGACTGGCTGCTATTGGGCGAAGTGCCGGGGCAGGATCTCCTGTCATCTCACCTTGCTCCTGCCGA
GAAAGTATCCATCATGGCTGATGCAATGCGGCGGCTGCATACGCTTGATCCGGCTACCTGCCCATTCGAC
CACCAAGCGAAACATCGCATCGAGCGAGCACGTACTCGGATGGAAGCCGGTCTTGTCGATCAGGATGATC
TGGACGAAGAGCATCAGGGGCTCGCGCCAGCCGAACTGTTCGCCAGGCTCAAGGCGCGCATGCCCGACGG
CGAGGATCTCGTCGTGACCCATGGCGATGCCTGCTTGCCGAATATCATGGTGGAAAATGGCCGCTTTTCT
GGATTCATCGACTGTGGCCGGCTGGGTGTGGCGGACCGCTATCAGGACATAGCGTTGGCTACCCGTGATA
TTGCTGAAGAGCTTGGCGGCGAATGGGCTGACCGCTTCCTCGTGCTTTACGGTATCGCCGCTCCCGATTC
GCAGCGCATCGCCTTCTATCGCCTTCTTGACGAGTTCTTCTGAGCGGGACTCTGGGGTTCGCGAAATGAC
CGACCAAGCGACGCCCAACCTGCCATCACGAGATTTCGATTCCACCGCCGCCTTCTATGAAAGGTTGGGC
TTCGGAATCGTTTTCCGGGACGCCGGCTGGATGATCCTCCAGCGCGGGGATCTCATGCTGGAGTTCTTCG
CCCACCCCAACTTGTTTATTGCAGCTTATAATGGTTACAAATAAAGCAATAGCATCACAAATTTCACAAA
TAAAGCATTTTTTTCACTGCATTCTAGTTGTGGTTTGTCCAAACTCATCAATGTATCTTATCATGTCTGT
ATACCGTCGACCTCTAGCTAGAGCTTGGCGTAATCATGGTCATAGCTGTTTCCTGTGTGAAATTGTTATC
CGCTCACAATTCCACACAACATACGAGCCGGAAGCATAAAGTGTAAAGCCTGGGGTGCCTAATGAGTGAG
CTAACTCACATTAATTGCGTTGCGCTCACTGCCCGCTTTCCAGTCGGGAAACCTGTCGTGCCAGCTGCAT
TAATGAATCGGCCAACGCGCGGGGAGAGGCGGTTTGCGTATTGGGCGCTCTTCCGCTTCCTCGCTCACTG
ACTCGCTGCGCTCGGTCGTTCGGCTGCGGCGAGCGGTATCAGCTCACTCAAAGGCGGTAATACGGTTATC
CACAGAATCAGGGGATAACGCAGGAAAGAACATGTGAGCAAAAGGCCAGCAAAAGGCCAGGAACCGTAAA
AAGGCCGCGTTGCTGGCGTTTTTCCATAGGCTCCGCCCCCCTGACGAGCATCACAAAAATCGACGCTCAA
GTCAGAGGTGGCGAAACCCGACAGGACTATAAAGATACCAGGCGTTTCCCCCTGGAAGCTCCCTCGTGCG
CTCTCCTGTTCCGACCCTGCCGCTTACCGGATACCTGTCCGCCTTTCTCCCTTCGGGAAGCGTGGCGCTT
TCTCATAGCTCACGCTGTAGGTATCTCAGTTCGGTGTAGGTCGTTCGCTCCAAGCTGGGCTGTGTGCACG
AACCCCCCGTTCAGCCCGACCGCTGCGCCTTATCCGGTAACTATCGTCTTGAGTCCAACCCGGTAAGACA
CGACTTATCGCCACTGGCAGCAGCCACTGGTAACAGGATTAGCAGAGCGAGGTATGTAGGCGGTGCTACA
GAGTTCTTGAAGTGGTGGCCTAACTACGGCTACACTAGAAGAACAGTATTTGGTATCTGCGCTCTGCTGA
AGCCAGTTACCTTCGGAAAAAGAGTTGGTAGCTCTTGATCCGGCAAACAAACCACCGCTGGTAGCGGTGG
TTTTTTTGTTTGCAAGCAGCAGATTACGCGCAGAAAAAAAGGATCTCAAGAAGATCCTTTGATCTTTTCT
ACGGGGTCTGACGCTCAGTGGAACGAAAACTCACGTTAAGGGATTTTGGTCATGAGATTATCAAAAAGGA
TCTTCACCTAGATCCTTTTAAATTAAAAATGAAGTTTTAAATCAATCTAAAGTA
Features (pLannotate 1.2.2; 21 found; start..end, strand, type, name):
     26..886     -  CDS            AmpR: β-lactamase; bla; confers resistance to ampicillin, carbenicillin, and related antibiotics
    887..991     -  promoter       AmpR promoter: bla
   1050..1102    -  misc_feature   bom (fragment): basis of mobility region from pBR322
   1257..1636    +  enhancer       CMV enhancer: human cytomegalovirus immediate early enhancer
   1637..1840    +  promoter       CMV promoter: human cytomegalovirus (CMV) immediate early promoter
   1836..1869    +  LTR            5' LTR (truncated) (fragment): truncated 5' long terminal repeat (LTR) from HIV-1
   1885..1903    +  promoter       T7 promoter: promoter for bacteriophage T7 RNA polymerase
   1965..1982    +  misc_feature   MCS (fragment): pUC18/19 multiple cloning site
   2007..5825    +  CDS            S: SPIKE_SARS2 - Experimental evidence at protein level: Swiss-Prot protein existence level 1. [Spike glycoprotein]: May down-regulate host tetherin (BST2) by lysosomal degradation, thereby counteracting its antiviral activity. From Severe acute respiratory syndrome coronavirus 2 (2019-nCoV) (SARS-CoV-2).
   5939..6163    +  polyA_signal   bGH poly(A) signal: bovine growth hormone polyadenylation signal
   6167..6188    +  promoter       SV40 promoter (fragment): SV40 enhancer and early promoter
   6209..6637    +  rep_origin     f1 ori (sequence partly withheld): f1 bacteriophage origin of replication; arrow indicates direction of (+) strand synthesis
   6651..6980    +  promoter       SV40 promoter: SV40 enhancer and early promoter
   7047..7838    +  CDS            neo: KKA2_KLEPN - Also known as kan, nptII. Experimental evidence at protein level: Swiss-Prot protein existence level 1. Resistance to kanamycin, neomycin, paromomycin, ribostamycin, butirosin and gentamicin B. From Klebsiella pneumoniae.
   7864..8022    +  CDS            ble (fragment): BLE_KLEPN - Experimental evidence at protein level: Swiss-Prot protein existence level 1. Binding protein with a strong affinity to the bleomycin family of antibiotics. Binds to CL990; an antimitotic-antibiotic compound. From Klebsiella pneumoniae.
   8017..8138    +  polyA_signal   SV40 poly(A) signal: SV40 polyadenylation signal
   8211..8227    -  protein_bind   lac operator: The lac repressor binds to the lac operator to inhibit transcription in E. coli. This inhibition can be relieved by adding lactose or isopropyl-β-D-thiogalactopyranoside (IPTG). lac repressor encoded by lacI
   8235..8265    -  promoter       lac promoter: promoter for the E. coli lac operon
   8280..8301    -  protein_bind   CAP binding site: CAP binding activates transcription in the presence of cAMP. E. coli catabolite activator protein
   8314..8406    -  CDS            lacI (fragment): lac repressor; lacI; The lac repressor binds to the lac operator to inhibit transcription in E. coli. This inhibition can be relieved by adding lactose or isopropyl-β-D-thiogalactopyranoside (IPTG).
   8589..9177    -  rep_origin     ori: high-copy-number ColE1/pMB1/pBR322/pUC origin of replication
