[The description below was written by a language model from this plasmid's Addgene catalogue record and pLannotate feature annotations shown in this document.]
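Description:
pcDNA3.1-SARS-CoV-2-S (Wuhan) is a 9.3 kb mammalian expression plasmid built on the pcDNA3.1 backbone that drives production of the SARS-CoV-2 spike glycoprotein from the ancestral Wuhan lineage. It is propagated in E. coli as a high-copy plasmid through a ColE1/pUC-type origin and selected with ampicillin via the β-lactamase gene and its native promoter. An f1 phage origin is also present, a standard backbone element that permits single-stranded DNA production. For mammalian cells, an SV40 enhancer/early promoter drives a neomycin phosphotransferase gene terminated by an SV40 polyadenylation signal, allowing G418 selection of stable transfectants. The SV40 promoter region normally also contains the SV40 origin, which supports episomal replication in cells expressing large T antigen.

The payload is a spike open reading frame of about 3.8 kb, annotated as full-length S, placed downstream of the human cytomegalovirus immediate-early enhancer and promoter and followed by the bovine growth hormone polyadenylation signal. A T7 promoter sits between the CMV promoter and the insert, which can serve for in vitro transcription or as a sequencing primer site. No epitope tag or reporter is annotated, and the record does not say whether the coding sequence is codon-optimised or carries any modifications. Several small annotated fragments (a short HIV-1 LTR match, bom, ble, lacI and lac promoter/operator elements) appear to be backbone remnants or partial homology hits rather than functional parts. The plasmid is intended for expressing spike in transfected mammalian cells, and the associated publication concerns spike dynamics in cell entry and control elements in the amino-terminal domain.
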