Addgene plasmid #215812: pcDNA3.1-SARS-CoV-2-S (Wuhan)
Purpose: Expresses SARS-CoV-2 Spike protein in mammalian cells
Depositing lab: Thomas Gallagher. Publication: Dynamics of SARS-CoV-2 Spike Proteins in Cell Entry: Control Elements in the Amino-Terminal Domains. Qing E, Kicmal T, Kumar B, Hawkins GM, Timm E, Perlman S, Gallagher T. mBio. 2021 Aug 31;12(4):e0159021. doi: 10.1128/mBio.01590-21. Epub 2021 Aug 3. PubMed 34340537.
Backbone
  Vector backbone: pcDNA3.1
  Backbone size w/o insert (bp): 5500
  Total vector size (bp): 9322
  Vector type: Mammalian Expression
  Selectable markers: Neomycin (select with G418)
Growth in bacteria
  Bacterial resistance: Ampicillin, 100 μg/mL
  Growth temperature: 37°C
  Growth strain: DH5alpha
  Copy number: High Copy
Gene/Insert
  Gene/Insert name: SARS-CoV-2 Spike
  Insert size (bp): 3822
  Entrez Gene: S (a.k.a. GU280_gp02, spike glycoprotein)
Terms and licenses: Academic/Nonprofit Terms; Industry Terms: Not Available to Industry
How to cite: pcDNA3.1-SARS-CoV-2-S (Wuhan) was a gift from Thomas Gallagher (Addgene plasmid # 215812 ; http://n2t.net/addgene:215812 ; RRID:Addgene_215812)
